>Addgene plasmid #190353 | JAB2180 | addgene full sequence | sequence record 387071 | Addgene NGS Result
GCCGGTCGGGGAGCTGTTGGCTGGCTGGTGGCAGGATATATTGTGGTGTAAACAAATTGACGCTTAGACA
ACTTAATAACACATTGCGGACGTTTTTAATGTAATCAGCTTGCATGCCGGTCGATCTAGTAACATAGATG
ACACCGCGCGCGATAATTTATCCTAGTTTGCGCGCTATATTTTGTTTTCTATCGCGTATTAAATGTATAA
TTGCGGGACTCTAATCATAAAAACCCATCTCATAAATAACGTCATGCATTACATGTTAATTATTACATGC
TTAACGTAATTCAACAGAAATTATATGATAATCATCGCAAGACCGGCAACAGGATTCAATCTTAAGAAAC
TTTATTGCCAAATGTTTGAACGATCTGCTTGACTCTAGGGGTCATCAGATTTCGGTGACGGGCAGGACCG
GACGGGGCGGCACCGGCAGGCTGAAGTCCAGCTGCCAGAAACCCACGTCATGCCAGTTCCCGTGCTTGAA
GCCGGCCGCCCGCAGCATGCCGCGGGGGGCATATCCGAGCGCCTCGTGCATGCGCACGCTCGGGTCGTTG
GGCAGCCCGATGACAGCGACCACGCTCTTGAAGCCCTGTGCCTCCAGGGACTTCAGCAGGTGGGTGTAGA
GCGTGGAGCCCAGTCCCGTCCGCTGGTGGCGGGGGGACACGTACACGGTCGACTCGGCCGTCCAGTCGTA
GGCGTTGCGTGCCTTCCAGGGACCCGCGTAGGCGATGCCGGCGACCTCGCCGTCCACCTCGGCGACGAGC
CAGGGATAGCGCTCCCGCAGACGGACGAGGTCGTCCGTCCACTCCTGCGGTTCCTGCGGCTCGGTACGGA
AGTTGACCGTGCTTGTCTCGATGTAGTGGTTGACGATGGTGCAGACCGCCGGCATGTCCGCCTCGGTGGC
ACGGCGGATGTCGGCCGGGCGTCGTTCTGGGCTCATGGTAGATCCCCTCGATCGAGTTGAGAGTGAATAT
GAGACTCTAATTGGATACCGAGGGGAATTTATGGAACGTCAGTGGAGCATTTTTGACAAGAAATATTTGC
TAGCTGATAGTGACCTTAGGCGACTTTTGAACGCGCAATAATGGTTTCTGACGTATGTGCTTAGCTCATT
AAACTCCAGAAACCCGCGGCTCAGTGGCTCCTTCAACGTTGCGGTTCTGTCAGTTCCAAACGTAAAACGG
CTTGTCCCGCGTCATCGGCGGGGGTCATAACGTGACTCCCTTAATTCTCCGCTCATGATCGATAACATGT
CGACTATCGGACGAGCTCAAAGTTTAACGTGTGAAGACGTGCTTCTAATGTAGTTTAAACTGAAGGCGGG
AAACGACAATCTGATCCAAGCTCAAGCTAAGCTTGCATGCCTGCAGGATATCGTGGATCCAAGCTTGCCA
CGTGCCGCCACGTGCCGCCACGTGCCGCCACGTGCCTCTAGAGGATCCATCTCCACTGACGTAAGGGATG
ACGCACAATCCCACTATCCTTCGCAAGACCCTTCCTCTATATAAGGAAGTTCATTTCATTTGGAGAGGAC
ACGCTGGGATCCCCACCATGAGCCGGCTGGACAAGAGCAAAGTGATCAACAGCGCCCTGGAACTGCTCAA
CGAAGTGGGCATCGAGGGCCTGACCACCCGGAAGCTGGCTCAGAAACTGGGCGTGGAACAGCCCACCCTG
TACTGGCACGTGAAGAACAAGAGAGCCCTGCTGGACGCCCTGGCCATCGAGATGCTGGACCGGCACCACA
CCCACTTTTGCCCCCTGGAAGGCGAGAGCTGGCAGGATTTCCTGCGGAACAACGCCAAGAGCTTCAGATG
CGCTCTGCTGTCCCACCGGGATGGCGCCAAAGTGCACCTGGGCACCAGACCTACCGAGAAGCAGTACGAG
ACACTGGAAAACCAGCTGGCCTTCCTGTGCCAGCAGGGCTTCAGCCTGGAAAATGCCCTGTACGCCCTGA
GCGCCGTGGGCCACTTTACACTGGGCTGCGTGCTGGAAGATCAGGAACACCAGGTCGCCAAAGAGGAAAG
AGAGACACCCACCACCGACAGCATGCCCCCTCTGCTGAGACAGGCCATTGAGCTGTTCGATCATCAGGGC
GCCGAGCCCGCCTTTCTGTTCGGCCTCGAGCTGATCATCTGTGGCCTCGAAAAACAGCTGAAGTGCGAGT
CCGGCAGCGCCCCCCCGACCGACGTCAGCCTGGGGGACGAGCTCCACTTAGACGGCGAGGACGTGGCGAT
GGCGCATGCCGACGCGCTAGACGATTTCGATCTGGACATGTTGGGGGACGGGGATTCCCCGGGGCCGGGA
TTTACCCCCCACGACTCCGCCCCCTACGGCGCTCTGGATACGGCCGACTTCGAGTTTGAGCAGATGTTTA
CCGATGCCCTTGGAATTGACGAGTACGGTGGGCCGAAGAAGAAGAGGAAGGTTTAGTGTCGGTACGCTGA
AATCACCAGTCTCTCTCTACAAATCTATCTCTCTCTATTTTCTCCATAAATAATGTGTGAGTAGTTTCCC
GATAAGGGAAATTAGGGTTCTTATAGGGTTTCGCTCATGTGTTGAGCATATAAGAAACCCTTAGTATGTA
TTTGTATTTGTAAAATACTTCTATCAATAAAATTTCTAATTCCTAAAACCAAAATCCAGTACTAAAATCC
AGATCGATGCTTGATACTACGTCTTCGGGCTAGAGCGGACTAGTTCTAGAGCGGCCGCCACCGCGGTGGA
GCTCCAGCTTTTGTTCCCTTTAGTGAGGGTTAATTGCGCGCTTGGCGTAATCATGGTCATAGCTGTTTCC
TGTGTGAAATTGTTATCCGCTCACAATTCCACACAACATACGAGCCGGAAGCATAAAGTGTAAAGCCTGG
GGTGCCTAATGAGTGAGCTAACTCACATTAATTGCGTTGCGCTCACTGCCCGCTTTCCAGTCGGGAAACC
TGTCGTGCCAGCTGCATTAATGAATCGGCCAACGCGCGGGGAGAGGCGGTTTGCGTATTGGGCGCTCTTC
CGCTTCCTCGCTCACTGACTCGCTGCGCTCGGTCGTTCGGCTGCGGCGAGCGGTATCAGCTCACTCAAAG
GCGGTAATACGGTTATCCACAGAATCAGGGGATAACGCAGGAAAGAACATGAAGGCCTTGACAGGATATA
TTGGCGGGTAAACTAAGTCGCTGTATGTGTTTGTTTGAGATCTCATGTGAGCAAAAGGCCAGCAAAAGGC
CAGGAACCGTAAAAAGGCCGCGTTGCTGGCGTTTTTCCATAGGCTCCGCCCCCCTGACGAGCATCACAAA
AATCGACGCTCAAGTCAGAGGTGGCGAAACCCGACAGGACTATAAAGATACCAGGCGTTTCCCCCTGGAA
GCTCCCTCGTGCGCTCTCCTGTTCCGACCCTGCCGCTTACCGGATACCTGTCCGCCTTTCTCCCTTCGGG
AAGCGTGGCGCTTTCTCATAGCTCACGCTGTAGGTATCTCAGTTCGGTGTAGGTCGTTCGCTCCAAGCTG
GGCTGTGTGCACGAACCCCCCGTTCAGCCCGACCGCTGCGCCTTATCCGGTAACTATCGTCTTGAGTCCA
ACCCGGTAAGACACGACTTATCGCCACTGGCAGCAGCCACTGGTAACAGGATTAGCAGAGCGAGGTATGT
AGGCGGTGCTACAGAGTTCTTGAAGTGGTGGCCTAACTACGGCTACACTAGAAGAACAGTATTTGGTATC
TGTGCTCTGCTGAAGCCAGTTACCTTCGGAAGAAGAGTTGGTAGCTCTTGATCCGGCAAACAAACCACCG
CTGGTAGCGGTGGTTTTTTTGTTTGCAAGCAGCAGATTACGCGCAGAAAAAAAGGATCTCAAGAAGATCC
TTTGATCTTTTCTACGGGGTCTGACGCTCAGTGGAACGAAAACTCACGTTAAGGGATTTTGGTCATGAAT
TCTTGTTAGACATTATTTGCCGACTACCTTGGTGATCTCGCCTTTCACGTAGTGAACAAATTCTTCCAAC
TGATCTGCGCGCGAGGCCAAGCGATCTTCTTGTCCAAGATAAGCCTGCCTAGCTTCAAGTATGACGGGCT
GATACTGGGCCGGCAGGCGCTCCATTGCCCAGTCGGCAGCGACATCCTTCGGCGCGATTTTGCCGGTTAC
TGCGCTGTACCAAATGCGGGACAACGTAAGCACTACATTTCGCTCATCGCCAGCCCAGTCGGGCGGCGAG
TTCCATAGCGTTAAGGTTTCATTTAGCGCCTCAAATAGATCCTGTTCAGGAACCGGATCAAAGAGTTCCT
CCGCCGCTGGACCTACCAAGGCAACGCTATGTTCTCTTGCTTTTGTCAGCAAGATAGCCAGATCAATGTC
GATCGTGGCTGGCTCGAAGATACCTGCAAGAATGTCATTGCGCTGCCATTCTCCAAATTGCAGTTCGCGC
TTAGCTGGATAACGCCACGGAATGATGTCGTCGTGCACAACAATGGTGACTTCTACAGCGCGGAGAATCT
CGCTCTCTCCAGGGGAAGCCGAAGTTTCCAAAAGGTCGTTGATCAAAGCTCGCCGCGTTGTTTCATCAAG
CCTTACGGTCACCGTAACCAGCAAATCAATATCACTGTGTGGCTTCAGGCCGCCATCCACTGCGGAGCCG
TACAAATGTACGGCCAGCAACGTCGGTTCGAGATGGCGCTCGATGACGCCAACTACCTCTGATAGTTGAG
TCGATACTTCGGCGATCACCGCTTCCCTCATGATGTTTAACTCCTGAATTAAGCCGCGCCGCGAAGCGGT
GTCGGCTTGAATGAATTGTTAGGCGTCATCCTGTGCTCCCGAGAACCAGTACCAGTACATCGCTGTTTCG
TTCGAGACTTGAGGTCTAGTTTTATACGTGAACAGGTCAATGCCGCCGAGAGTAAAGCCACATTTTGCGT
ACAAATTGCAGGCAGGTACATTGTTCGTTTGTGCCATGATGATATATTTTTATCTTGTGCAATGTAACAT
CAGAGATTTTGAGACACAACGTGGCTTTGTTGAATAAATCGAACTTTTGCTGAGTTGAAGGATCAGATCA
CGCATCTTCCCGACAACGCAGACCGTTCCGTGGCAAAGCAAAAGTTCAAAATCACCAACTGGTCCACCTA
CAACAAAGCTCTCATCAACCGTGGCTCCCTCACTTTCTGGCTGGATGATGGGGCGATTCAGGAGATCCCC
ATCCAACAGCCCGCCGTCGAGCGGGCTTTTTTATCCCCGGAAGCCTGTGGATAGAGGGTAGTTATCCACG
TGAAACCGCTAATGCCCCGCAAAGCCTTGATTCACGGGGCTTTCCGGCCCGCTCCAAAAACTATCCACGT
GAAATCGCTAATCAGGGTACGTGAAATCGCTAATCGGAGTACGTGAAATCGCTAATAAGGTCACGTGAAA
TCGCTAATCAAAAAGGCACGTGAGAACGCTAATAGCCCTTTCAGATCAACAGCTTGCAAACACCCCTCGC
TCCGGCAAGTAGTTACAGCAAGTAGTATGTTCAATTAGCTTTTCAATTATGAATATATATATCAATTATT
GGTCGCCCTTGGCTTGTGGACAATGCGCTACGCGCACCGGCTCCGCCCGTGGACAACCGCAAGCGGTTGC
CCACCGTCGAGCGCCTTTGCCCACAACCCGGCGGCCGGCCGCAACAGATCGTTTTATAAATTTTTTTTTT
TGAAAAAGAAAAAGCCCGAAAGGCGGCAACCTCTCGGGCTTCTGGATTTCCGATCCCCGGAATTAGACTC
TGGCTGCCTGTATCGAGTGGTGATTTTGTGCCGAGCT
Features (pLannotate 1.2.2; 23 found; start..end, strand, type, name):
     29..53      +  misc_feature   LB T-DNA repeat: left border repeat from nopaline C58 T-DNA
    123..375     -  terminator     NOS terminator: nopaline synthase terminator and poly(A) signal
    398..946     -  CDS            bar: PAT_STRHY - Experimental evidence at protein level: Swiss-Prot protein existence level 1. Inactivates phosphinothricin (PPT) by transfer of an acetyl group from acetyl CoA. Can also acetylate demethylphosphinothricin but not PTT or glutamate. This enzyme is an effector of phosphinothricin tripeptide (PTT or bialaphos) resistance. From Streptomyces hygroscopicus. Introduced by genetic manipulation and expressed in glufosinate-tolerant maize by Dekalb Genetics.
    988..1167    -  promoter       NOS promoter: nopaline synthase promoter
   1359..1377    -  misc_feature   MCS (fragment): pUC18/19 multiple cloning site
   1449..1494    +  promoter       35SPPDK promoter (fragment): hybrid promoter consisting of the cauliflower mosaic virus 35S enhancer fused to the maize C4PPDK basal promoter (Yoo et al., 2007)
   1493..1539    +  promoter       minimal CaMV 35S promoter: minimal 35S promoter from cauliflower mosaic virus
   1558..2178    +  CDS            tetR: TETR2_ECOLX - Experimental evidence at protein level: Swiss-Prot protein existence level 1. TetR is the repressor of the tetracycline resistance element; its N-terminal region forms a helix-turn-helix structure and binds DNA. Binding of tetracycline to TetR reduces the repressor affinity for the tetracycline resistance gene (tetA) promoter operator sites. From Escherichia coli.
   2179..2412    +  CDS            VP16 AD: transcriptional activation domain of herpes simplex virus protein VP16 (Triezenberg et al., 1988; Cousens et al., 1989); UL48
   2489..2665    +  polyA_signal   CaMV poly(A) signal: cauliflower mosaic virus polyadenylation signal
   2699..2734    -  misc_feature   MCS (fragment): pBluescript multiple cloning site
   2747..2765    -  promoter       T3 promoter: promoter for bacteriophage T3 RNA polymerase
   2810..2826    -  protein_bind   lac operator: The lac repressor binds to the lac operator to inhibit transcription in E. coli. This inhibition can be relieved by adding lactose or isopropyl-β-D-thiogalactopyranoside (IPTG). lac repressor encoded by lacI
   2834..2864    -  promoter       lac promoter: promoter for the E. coli lac operon
   2879..2900    -  protein_bind   CAP binding site: CAP binding activates transcription in the presence of cAMP. E. coli catabolite activator protein
   2913..3005    -  CDS            lacI (fragment): lac repressor; lacI; The lac repressor binds to the lac operator to inhibit transcription in E. coli. This inhibition can be relieved by adding lactose or isopropyl-β-D-thiogalactopyranoside (IPTG).
   3007..3131    -  rep_origin     RSF ori (fragment): Plasmids containing the RSF 1030 origin of replication can be propagated in E. coli cells that contain additional plasmids with compatible origins.
   3139..3163    +  misc_feature   RB T-DNA repeat: right border repeat from nopaline C58 T-DNA
   3254..3842    -  rep_origin     ori: high-copy-number ColE1/pMB1/pBR322/pUC origin of replication
   3936..4721    -  CDS            aadA: S3AD_SHIFL - Experimental evidence at protein level: Swiss-Prot protein existence level 1. Mediates bacterial resistance to the antibiotics streptomycin and spectinomycin. From Shigella flexneri.
   4782..4931    -  CDS            sat-1 (fragment): STA_ECOLX - Protein inferred from homology: Swiss-Prot protein existence level 3. Involved in resistance to streptothricin, a broad-spectrum antibiotic produced by streptomycetes (PubMed:1850404). Detoxifies streptothricin via acetylation of the beta amino group of the first beta-lysyl moiety of streptothricin (By similarity). From Escherichia coli.
   5073..5171    +  CDS            TRA2_ECOLX (fragment): Protein predicted: Swiss-Prot protein existence level 4. Required for transposition of transposon Tn903. From Escherichia coli.
   5179..5614    +  rep_origin     pSa ori: origin of replication from bacterial plasmid pSa
