[The description below was written by a language model from this plasmid's Addgene catalogue record and pLannotate feature annotations shown in this document.]
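Description:
JAB2180 is a small (about 5.8 kb) binary T-DNA plasmid for plant expression, built on the JAB2121 backbone and deposited as one of a set of parts for assembling synthetic genetic circuits in eudicot plants. Outside the T-DNA borders it carries a high-copy ColE1/pUC-type origin for propagation in E. coli, the aadA gene conferring spectinomycin (and streptomycin) resistance, and a pSa origin, an element used in compact binary vectors for maintenance in Agrobacterium. No replication protein gene for pSa is annotated, so that function would presumably be supplied from a helper plasmid, although the record does not say so. Short annotated fragments of sat-1, a Tn903 transposase, lacI and an RSF origin appear to be backbone remnants rather than functional parts.

Between the nopaline-type left and right border repeats lie two cassettes. Next to the left border, a NOS promoter drives bar, encoding phosphinothricin acetyltransferase, followed by the NOS terminator; this gives glufosinate/bialaphos selection of transformed plants. The payload, oriented the opposite way, is recorded as proG1090::TetR-VP16-19St: a promoter named G1090, which the automated annotation detects only as 35S-enhancer/PPDK-like and minimal CaMV 35S core segments, drives the E. coli TetR DNA-binding repressor fused in frame to the herpes simplex virus VP16 activation domain. The downstream terminator is called "19St" in the catalogue and is matched by the annotation to a CaMV polyadenylation signal. The fusion turns TetR into a synthetic transcriptional activator that should switch on promoters carrying tet operator sites, serving as an input or regulator component in engineered plant circuits. A lac promoter/operator and T3 promoter remnant from the cloning site sits near the right border.
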