Addgene plasmid #190353: JAB2180
Purpose: Plasmids encode parts for syntetic genetic circuit construction in eudicot plants (proG1090::TetR-VP16-19St)
Depositing lab: Jennifer Brophy & Jose Dinneny. Depositing organization: Stanford University. Publication: Synthetic genetic circuits as a means of reprogramming plant roots. Brophy JAN, Magallon KJ, Duan L, Zhong V, Ramachandran P, Kniazev K, Dinneny JR. Science. 2022 Aug 12;377(6607):747-751. doi: 10.1126/science.abo4326. Epub 2022 Aug 11. PubMed 35951698.
Backbone
  Vector backbone: JAB2121
  Vector type: Plant Expression
Growth in bacteria
  Bacterial resistance: Spectinomycin, 50 μg/mL
  Growth temperature: 37°C
  Growth strain: DH5alpha
  Copy number: High Copy
Gene/Insert
  Gene/Insert name: proG1090::TetR-VP16-19St
  Species: Synthetic
  Cloning method: Restriction Enzyme; 5′ cloning site unknown (unknown if destroyed)
Terms and licenses: Academic/Nonprofit Terms; Industry Terms: Not Available to Industry
Depositor comments: Please see the fully annotated sequence linked the "Supplemental Documents" section. Please visit https://www.biorxiv.org/content/10.1101/2022.02.02.478917v1 for bioRxiv preprint.
How to cite: JAB2180 was a gift from Jennifer Brophy & Jose Dinneny (Addgene plasmid # 190353 ; http://n2t.net/addgene:190353 ; RRID:Addgene_190353)
